>Addgene plasmid #231552 | pCMVtrunc F-tractinN9-39-msfGFPΔN7 | addgene full sequence | sequence record 459701 | Addgene NGS Result
TAGTTATTAATAGTAATCAATTACGGGGTCATTAGTTCATAGCCCATATATGGAGTTCCGCGTTACATAA
CTTACGGTAAATGGCCCGCCTGGGAGGTCTATATAAGCAGAGCTGGTTTAGTGAACCGTCAGATCCGCTA
GCATGGGCATGGCGCGACCACGGGGCGCGGGGCCCTGCAGCCCCGGGTTGGAGCGGGCTCCGCGCCGGAG
CGTCGGGGAGCTGCGCCTGCTCTTCGAACTGTTCACCGGCGTGGTGCCCATCCTGGTGGAGCTGGATGGC
GACGTGAACGGCCACAAGTTCAGCGTGCGCGGCGAGGGCGAGGGCGACGCCACCAACGGCAAGCTGACCC
TGAAGTTCATCTGCACCACCGGCAAGCTGCCCGTGCCCTGGCCCACCCTGGTGACCACCCTGACCTACGG
CGTGCAGTGCTTCAGCCGCTACCCCGATCACATGAAGCAGCACGATTTCTTCAAGAGCGCCATGCCCGAG
GGCTACGTGCAGGAGCGCACCATCAGCTTCAAGGATGACGGCACCTACAAGACCCGCGCCGAGGTGAAGT
TCGAGGGCGATACCCTGGTGAACCGCATCGAGCTGAAGGGCATCGATTTCAAGGAGGATGGCAACATCCT
GGGCCACAAGCTGGAGTACAACTTCAACAGCCACAACGTGTACATCACCGCCGATAAGCAGAAGAACGGC
ATCAAGGCCAACTTCAAGATCCGCCACAATGTGGAGGATGGCTCCGTGCAGCTGGCCGATCACTACCAGC
AGAACACCCCCATCGGCGACGGCCCAGTGCTGCTGCCCGATAACCACTACCTGAGCACCCAGAGCAAGCT
GTCCAAGGACCCCAACGAGAAGCGCGATCACATGGTGCTGCTGGAGTTCGTGACCGCCGCCGGCATCACC
CTGGGCATGGATGAGCTGTACAAGTGAGGATCCACCGGATCTAGATAACTGATCATAATCAGCCATACCA
CATTTGTAGAGGTTTTACTTGCTTTAAAAAACCTCCCACACCTCCCCCTGAACCTGAAACATAAAATGAA
TGCAATTGTTGTTGTTAACTTGTTTATTGCAGCTTATAATGGTTACAAATAAAGCAATAGCATCACAAAT
TTCACAAATAAAGCATTTTTTTCACTGCATTCTAGTTGTGGTTTGTCCAAACTCATCAATGTATCTTAAC
GCGTAAATTGTAAGCGTTAATATTTTGTTAAAATTCGCGTTAAATTTTTGTTAAATCAGCTCATTTTTTA
ACCAATAGGCCGAAATCGGCAAAATCCCTTATAAATCAAAAGAATAGACCGAGATAGGGT
[37 nt withheld, positions 1321-1357]
AAAGAACGTGGACTCCAACGTCAAAGG
[49 nt withheld, positions 1385-1433]
T
[91 nt withheld, positions 1435-1525]
G
[124 nt withheld, positions 1527-1650]
CAGGTGGCACTTTTCGGGGAAATGTGCGCGGAACCCCTATTTGTTTATTTTTCTAAATACATTCAAATAT
GTATCCGCTCATGAGACAATAACCCTGATAAATGCTTCAATAATATTGAAAAAGGAAGAGTCCTGAGGCG
GAAAGAACCAGCTGTGGAATGTGTGTCAGTTAGGGTGTGGAAAGTCCCCAGGCTCCCCAGCAGGCAGAAG
TATGCAAAGCATGCATCTCAATTAGTCAGCAACCAGGTGTGGAAAGTCCCCAGGCTCCCCAGCAGGCAGA
AGTATGCAAAGCATGCATCTCAATTAGTCAGCAACCATAGTCCCGCCCCTAACTCCGCCCATCCCGCCCC
TAACTCCGCCCAGTTCCGCCCATTCTCCGCCCCATGGCTGACTAATTTTTTTTATTTATGCAGAGGCCGA
GGCCGCCTCGGCCTCTGAGCTATTCCAGAAGTAGTGAGGAGGCTTTTTTGGAGGCCTAGGCTTTTGCAAA
GATCGATCAAGAGACAGGATGAGGATCGTTTCGCATGATTGAACAAGATGGATTGCACGCAGGTTCTCCG
GCCGCTTGGGTGGAGAGGCTATTCGGCTATGACTGGGCACAACAGACAATCGGCTGCTCTGATGCCGCCG
TGTTCCGGCTGTCAGCGCAGGGGCGCCCGGTTCTTTTTGTCAAGACCGACCTGTCCGGTGCCCTGAATGA
ACTGCAAGACGAGGCAGCGCGGCTATCGTGGCTGGCCACGACGGGCGTTCCTTGCGCAGCTGTGCTCGAC
GTTGTCACTGAAGCGGGAAGGGACTGGCTGCTATTGGGCGAAGTGCCGGGGCAGGATCTCCTGTCATCTC
ACCTTGCTCCTGCCGAGAAAGTATCCATCATGGCTGATGCAATGCGGCGGCTGCATACGCTTGATCCGGC
TACCTGCCCATTCGACCACCAAGCGAAACATCGCATCGAGCGAGCACGTACTCGGATGGAAGCCGGTCTT
GTCGATCAGGATGATCTGGACGAAGAGCATCAGGGGCTCGCGCCAGCCGAACTGTTCGCCAGGCTCAAGG
CGAGCATGCCCGACGGCGAGGATCTCGTCGTGACCCATGGCGATGCCTGCTTGCCGAATATCATGGTGGA
AAATGGCCGCTTTTCTGGATTCATCGACTGTGGCCGGCTGGGTGTGGCGGACCGCTATCAGGACATAGCG
TTGGCTACCCGTGATATTGCTGAAGAGCTTGGCGGCGAATGGGCTGACCGCTTCCTCGTGCTTTACGGTA
TCGCCGCTCCCGATTCGCAGCGCATCGCCTTCTATCGCCTTCTTGACGAGTTCTTCTGAGCGGGACTCTG
GGGTTCGAAATGACCGACCAAGCGACGCCCAACCTGCCATCACGAGATTTCGATTCCACCGCCGCCTTCT
ATGAAAGGTTGGGCTTCGGAATCGTTTTCCGGGACGCCGGCTGGATGATCCTCCAGCGCGGGGATCTCAT
GCTGGAGTTCTTCGCCCACCCTAGGGGGAGGCTAACTGAAACACGGAAGGAGACAATACCGGAAGGAACC
CGCGCTATGACGGCAATAAAAAGACAGAATAAAACGCACGGTGTTGGGTCGTTTGTTCATAAACGCGGGG
TTCGGTCCCAGGGCTGGCACTCTGTCGATACCCCACCGAGACCCCATTGGGGCCAATACGCCCGCGTTTC
TTCCTTTTCCCCACCCCACCCCCCAAGTTCGGGTGAAGGCCCAGGGCTCGCAGCCAACGTCGGGGCGGCA
GGCCCTGCCATAGCCTCAGGTTACTCATATATACTTTAGATTGATTTAAAACTTCATTTTTAATTTAAAA
GGATCTAGGTGAAGATCCTTTTTGATAATCTCATGACCAAAATCCCTTAACGTGAGTTTTCGTTCCACTG
AGCGTCAGACCCCGTAGAAAAGATCAAAGGATCTTCTTGAGATCCTTTTTTTCTGCGCGTAATCTGCTGC
TTGCAAACAAAAAAACCACCGCTACCAGCGGTGGTTTGTTTGCCGGATCAAGAGCTACCAACTCTTTTTC
CGAAGGTAACTGGCTTCAGCAGAGCGCAGATACCAAATACTGTTCTTCTAGTGTAGCCGTAGTTAGGCCA
CCACTTCAAGAACTCTGTAGCACCGCCTACATACCTCGCTCTGCTAATCCTGTTACCAGTGGCTGCTGCC
AGTGGCGATAAGTCGTGTCTTACCGGGTTGGACTCAAGACGATAGTTACCGGATAAGGCGCAGCGGTCGG
GCTGAACGGGGGGTTCGTGCACACAGCCCAGCTTGGAGCGAACGACCTACACCGAACTGAGATACCTACA
GCGTGAGCTATGAGAAAGCGCCACGCTTCCCGAAGGGAGAAAGGCGGACAGGTATCCGGTAAGCGGCAGG
GTCGGAACAGGAGAGCGCACGAGGGAGCTTCCAGGGGGAAACGCCTGGTATCTTTATAGTCCTGTCGGGT
TTCGCCACCTCTGACTTGAGCGTCGATTTTTGTGATGCTCGTCAGGGGGGCGGAGCCTATGGAAAAACGC
CAGCAACGCGGCCTTTTTACGGTTCCTGGCCTTTTGCTGGCCTTTTGCTCACATGTTCTTTCCTGCGTTA
TCCCCTGATTCTGTGGATAACCGTATTACCGCCATGCAT
Features (pLannotate 1.2.2; 14 found; start..end, strand, type, name):
      1..93      +  enhancer       CMV enhancer (fragment): human cytomegalovirus immediate early enhancer
     91..114     +  promoter       minimal CMV promoter (fragment): human cytomegalovirus (CMV) immediate early promoter
    146..238     +  CDS            Itpka (fragment): IP3KA_MOUSE - Experimental evidence at protein level: Swiss-Prot protein existence level 1. From Mus musculus (Mouse).
    236..934     +  CDS            Superfolder GFP: Superfolder GFP is a basic (constitutively fluorescent) green fluorescent protein published in 2005, derived from Aequorea victoria. It is reported to be a very rapidly-maturing weak dimer.
    960..1044    +  CDS            large T antigen (fragment): large T antigen from SV40 (simian virus 40)
   1067..1188    +  polyA_signal   SV40 poly(A) signal: SV40 polyadenylation signal
   1222..1650    -  rep_origin     f1 ori (sequence partly withheld): f1 bacteriophage origin of replication; arrow indicates direction of (+) strand synthesis
   1677..1781    +  promoter       AmpR promoter: bla
   1783..2140    +  promoter       SV40 promoter: SV40 enhancer and early promoter
   2175..2969    +  CDS            NeoR/KanR: aminoglycoside phosphotransferase from Tn5; aph(3')-II (or nptII); confers resistance to neomycin, kanamycin, and G418 (Geneticin®)
   2990..3142    +  CDS            ble (fragment): BLE_KLEPN - Experimental evidence at protein level: Swiss-Prot protein existence level 1. Binding protein with a strong affinity to the bleomycin family of antibiotics. Binds to CL990; an antimitotic-antibiotic compound. From Klebsiella pneumoniae.
   3201..3248    +  polyA_signal   HSV TK poly(A) signal: herpes simplex virus thymidine kinase polyadenylation signal (Cole and Stacy, 1985)
   3339..3355    -  polyA_signal   bGH poly(A) signal (fragment): bovine growth hormone polyadenylation signal
   3577..4165    +  rep_origin     ori: high-copy-number ColE1/pMB1/pBR322/pUC origin of replication
