[The description below was written by a language model from this plasmid's Addgene catalogue record and pLannotate feature annotations shown in this document.]
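Description:
pCMVtrunc F-tractinN9-39-msfGFPΔN7 is a 4.3 kb mammalian expression plasmid built on the pCMVtrunc backbone, in which transcription is driven by a truncated CMV promoter. The feature table shows only short fragments of the CMV immediate-early enhancer and minimal promoter upstream of the insert. That fits a weakened promoter of the kind generally used to keep expression low, although the record does not state the expression level. It is propagated in E. coli as a high-copy plasmid from a ColE1/pUC-type origin under kanamycin selection. The Tn5 NeoR/KanR gene sits behind tandem bacterial (bla) and SV40 early promoters and is followed by an HSV TK polyadenylation signal, so the same marker could also support G418 selection in mammalian cells. An f1 origin is also present. The short hits to ble, SV40 large T antigen and the bGH poly(A) signal are fragment-level annotations, probably backbone remnants rather than functional elements.

The payload is a single fusion open reading frame terminated by an SV40 poly(A) signal. It encodes a C-terminally shortened version of F-tractin, the actin-filament-binding peptide derived from rat ITPKA. Full-length F-tractin is residues 9-52, whereas the plasmid name indicates that residues 9-39 are retained here. The annotation tool matched this segment to the mouse orthologue, but the catalogue lists rat as the source. The peptide is joined directly at its C terminus to monomeric superfolder GFP lacking its first seven N-terminal residues. Trimming both partners at the junction presumably limits the rotational freedom of the fluorophore relative to the actin-binding domain, which polarization readouts of filament orientation would need. The stated purpose is measuring actin filament organization in living mammalian cells by fluorescence polarization microscopy. The depositor's publication refers to this construct as F11.
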