Addgene plasmid #231552: pCMVtrunc F-tractinN9-39-msfGFPΔN7
Purpose: Mammalian expression of C-terminally truncated F-tractin fused to N-terminally truncated monomeric sfGFP, for actin filament organization measurements using fluorescence polarization microscopy
Depositing lab: Manos Mavrakis. Publication: Genetically encoded reporters of actin filament organization in living cells and tissues. Martins CS, Iv F, Suman SK, Panagiotou TC, Sidor C, Ruso-Lopez M, Plancke CN, Omi S, Pages R, Gomes M, Llewellyn A, Bandi SR, Ramond L, Arbizzani F, Rimoli CV, Schnorrer F, Robin F, Wilde A, LeGoff L, Pedelacq JD, Jegou A, Cabantous S, Rincon SA, Chandre C, Brasselet S, Mavrakis M. Cell. 2025 Apr 1:S0092-8674(25)00276-4. doi: 10.1016/j.cell.2025.03.003. PubMed 40179884.
Backbone
  Vector backbone: pCMVtrunc (Watanabe and Mitchison, 2002)
  Vector type: Mammalian Expression
Growth in bacteria
  Bacterial resistance: Kanamycin, 50 μg/mL
  Growth temperature: 37°C
  Growth strain: DH5alpha
  Copy number: High Copy
Gene/Insert
  Gene/Insert name: F-tractin (alt name: residues 9-52 of rat ITPKA)
  Species: R. norvegicus (rat)
  Entrez Gene: Itpka
  Promoter: CMVtrunc
  Tag / fusion protein: msfGFP (C terminal on insert)
  Cloning method: Gibson Cloning
Terms and licenses: Academic/Nonprofit Terms; Industry Terms: Not Available to Industry
Depositor comments: Please visit https://doi.org/10.1101/2024.04.26.591305 for bioRxiv preprint. This plasmid is also called F11 in the paper.
How to cite: pCMVtrunc F-tractinN9-39-msfGFPΔN7 was a gift from Manos Mavrakis (Addgene plasmid # 231552 ; http://n2t.net/addgene:231552 ; RRID:Addgene_231552)
